>Addgene plasmid #23409 | pDONR223-CAMK2G | depositor partial sequence | sequence record 10948 | Author sequence, M13pUC-fwd
ATGATTTTATTTTGACTGATAGTGACCTGTTCGTTGCAACAAATTGATGAGCAATGCTTTTTTATAATGC
CAACTTTGTACAAAAAAGTTGGCACCATGGCCACCACCGCCACCTGCACCCGTTTCACCGACGACTACCA
GCTCTTCGAGGAGCTTGGCAAGTGTGTGAAGAAAACCTCCACGCAGGAGTACGCAGCAAAAATCATCAAT
ACCAAGAAATTGTCTGCCCGGGATCACCAGAAACTAGAACGTGAGGCTCGGATATGTCGACTTCTGAAAC
ATCCAAACATCGTGCGCCTCCATGACAGTATTTCTGAAGAAGGGTTTCACTACCTCGTGTTTGACCTTGT
TACCGGCGGGGAGCTGTTTGAAGACATTGTGGCCAGAGAGTACTACAGTGAAGCAGATGCCAGCCACTGT
ATACATCAGATTCTGGAGAGTGTTAACCACATCCACCAGCATGACATCGTCCACAGGGACCTGAAGCCTG
AGAACCTGCTGCTGGCGAGTAAATGCAAGGGTGCCGCCGTCAAGCTGGCTGATTTTGGCCTAGCCATCGA
AGTACAGGGAGAGCAGCAGGCTTGGTTTGGTTTTGCTGGCACCCCAGGTTACTTGTCCCCTGAGGTCTTG
AGGAAAGATCCCTATGGAAAACCTGTGGATATCTGGGCCTGCGGGGTCATCCTGTATATCCTCCTGGTGG
GCTATCCTCCCTTCTGGGATGAGGATCAGCACAAGCTGTATCAGCAGATCAAGGCTGGAGCCTATGATTT
CCCATCACCAGAATGGGACACGGTAACTCCTGAAGCCAAGAACTTGATCAACCAGATGCTGACCATAAAC
CCAGCAAAGCGCATCACG
