>Addgene plasmid #23409 | pDONR223-CAMK2G | addgene partial sequence | sequence record 29198 | 23409 with M13pUC-fwd
CCAATAATGATTTTATTTTGACTGATAGTGACCTGTTCGTTGCAACAAATTGATGAGCAATGCTTTTTTA
TAATGCCAACTTTGTACAAAAAAGTTGGCACCATGGCCACCACCGCCACCTGCACCCGTTTCACCGACGA
CTACCAGCTCTTCGAGGAGCTTGGCAAGTGTGTGAAGAAAACCTCCACGCAGGAGTACGCAGCAAAAATC
ATCAATACCAAGAAATTGTCTGCCCGGGATCACCAGAAACTAGAACGTGAGGCTCGGATATGTCGACTTC
TGAAACATCCAAACATCGTGCGCCTCCATGACAGTATTTCTGAAGAAGGGTTTCACTACCTCGTGTTTGA
CCTTGTTACCGGCGGGGAGCTGTTTGAAGACATTGTGGCCAGAGAGTACTACAGTGAAGCAGATGCCAGC
CACTGTATACATCAGATTCTGGAGAGTGTTAACCACATCCACCAGCATGACATCGTCCACAGGGACCTGA
AGCCTGAGAACCTGCTGCTGGCGAGTAAATGCAAGGGTGCCGCCGTCAAGCTGGCTGATTTTGGCCTAGC
CATCGAAGTACAGGGAGAGCAGCAGGCTTGGTTTGGTTTTGCTGGCACCCCAGGTTACTTGTCCCCTGAG
GTCTTGAGGAAAGAT
