>Addgene plasmid #23409 | pDONR223-CAMK2G | depositor partial sequence | sequence record 46507 | Author sequence, M13-rev
CTCGATCAGCTGGATGGCAATAATGATTTTATTTTGACTGATAGTGACCTGTTCGTTGCAACAAATTGAT
AAGCAATGCTTTCTTATAATGCCAACTTTGTACAAGAAAGTTGGCAAGTGGGGCAGGACGGAGGGCGCCC
CAGATCTGTGGAAGTGGACGATCTGCCATTTGCCGTCCCGGCGGTGCCAGACACGGGTCTCCTCCGACTG
GGCGGTGCGTGGGATGCCGCCAGCGTCCAGGTACTGCGTGATGCGGATGTAGGCGATGCAGGCTGACTCG
TCGCCCATCAGGTGGATGTGGGGATTCAGGATGGTGGTGTGCACGGGCTTGCTGTTCCGGGACCACAGGT
TTTCAAAATAGAATCGATGGAAGTCCAGGCCCTCAACCAGGTTCCCCAGGGCCTCAGGTTCGAAGGCTGT
CATGCCAGGGTCGCACATCTTCGTGTAGGACTCAAAATCTCCATTGCTTATGGCTTCAATCAGCTGCTCT
GTCACTTTTATAATTTCCTGTTTCCGCACTTTGGTGTCTTCATCCTCGATGGTGGTGTTGGTGCTCTCTG
AGGATTCCTTCACACCATCGCTCTTCTTGTTTCCCCCACTCTTCCCTCCGGAGAAGTTCCTGGTGGCCAG
CATCGTGGTGAGAATGGCTCCCTTCAGTTTCCTCCTGGCATTGAACTTCTTCAGGCAGTCCACGGTCTCC
TGTCTGTGCATGCACGATGCCACGGTGGAGCGGTGCGAGATCCAGGGGTGCT
