[The description below was written by a language model from this plasmid's Addgene catalogue record.]
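Description:
pDONR223-CAMK2G is a Gateway entry clone built in the pDONR223 donor backbone (about 5 kb without insert). It carries the open reading frame of human CAMK2G, which encodes the gamma isoform of calcium/calmodulin-dependent protein kinase II. The plasmid is a high-copy bacterial construct propagated in standard E. coli cloning strains and selected with spectinomycin. No feature table accompanies the record, so the origin of replication and the exact recombination sites are not itemised. As a product of Gateway cloning into a donor vector, the roughly 1.5 kb insert would be expected to sit between attL-type sites, with flanking M13 forward and reverse primer sites used for sequence verification.

The ORF is supplied without a stop codon. This "open" format lets it be moved by recombination into a destination vector that adds a C-terminal epitope tag of choice and a stop codon in frame. The record describes no promoter for expression in mammalian cells, and the depositors state that the plasmid should not be transfected directly. It serves purely as a shuttle or source clone. The depositors point to a companion set of lentiviral destination vectors, obtained separately, for expressing such ORFs in mammalian cells. The clone belongs to a kit of ORF clones associated with a study of resistance to RAF inhibition through reactivation of the MAP kinase pathway. Its typical use is therefore to generate tagged CAMK2G expression constructs for gain-of-function experiments or screens.
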