Addgene plasmid #23409: pDONR223-CAMK2G
Depositing lab: William Hahn & David Root. Depositing organization: Dana-Farber Cancer Institute. Publication: COT drives resistance to RAF inhibition through MAP kinase pathway reactivation. Johannessen CM, Boehm JS, Kim SY, Thomas SR, Wardwell L, Johnson LA, Emery CM, Stransky N, Cogdill AP, Barretina J, Caponigro G, Hieronymus H, Murray RR, Salehi-Ashtiani K, Hill DE, Vidal M, Zhao JJ, Yang X, Alkan O, Kim S, Harris JL, Wilson CJ, Myer VE, Finan PM, Root DE, Roberts TM, Golub T, Flaherty KT, Dummer R, Weber BL, Sellers WR, Schlegel R, Wargo JA, Hahn WC, Garraway LA. Nature. 2010 Dec 16;468(7326):968-72. doi: 10.1038/nature09627 PubMed 21107320.
Backbone
  Vector backbone: pDONR223
  Backbone manufacturer: Invitrogen
  Backbone size w/o insert (bp): 5005
  Vector type: Gateway Donor vector
Growth in bacteria
  Bacterial resistance: Spectinomycin, 50 μg/mL
  Growth temperature: 37°C
  Growth strain: DH5alpha
  Copy number: High Copy
Gene/Insert
  Gene/Insert name: CAMK2G (alt name: calcium/calmodulin-dependent protein kinase (CaM kinase) II gamma)
  Species: H. sapiens (human)
  Insert size (bp): 1533
  Entrez Gene: CAMK2G (a.k.a. CAMK, CAMK-II, CAMKG, MRD59)
  Cloning method: Gateway Cloning
  Sequencing primers: 5′ M13pUC-fwd; 3′ M13rev
Terms and licenses: Academic/Nonprofit Terms; Industry Terms: Not Available to Industry
Depositor comments: The ORF has no Stop codon. This design enables easy recombination into a destination vector to add an epitope tag of choice and Stop codon to the ORF. Do NOT use this plasmid directly for transfections. A set of 4 custom lentiviral vectors is available ( pLX301 (http://www.addgene.org/25895/) , pLX302 (http://www.addgene.org/25896/) , pLX303 (http://www.addgene.org/25897/) , pLX304 (http://www.addgene.org/25890/) ) to be used to express these ORFs in mammalian cells. These plasmids are not included in the kit and must be ordered separately.
How to cite: pDONR223-CAMK2G was a gift from William Hahn & David Root (Addgene plasmid # 23409 ; http://n2t.net/addgene:23409 ; RRID:Addgene_23409)
